Addgene plasmid #180175: pRB144
Purpose: pCDNA3.1 Construct GluN1 A714L
Depositing lab: Richard Bergeron. Depositing organization: University of Ottawa. Publication: Glycine-induced NMDA receptor internalization provides neuroprotection and preserves vasculature following ischemic stroke. Cappelli J, Khacho P, Wang B, Sokolovski A, Bakkar W, Raymond S, Ahlskog N, Pitney J, Wu J, Chudalayandi P, Wong AYC, Bergeron R. iScience. 2021 Dec 3;25(1):103539. doi: 10.1016/j.isci.2021.103539. eCollection 2022 Jan 21. PubMed 34977503.
Backbone
  Vector backbone: pCDNA3.1
  Backbone manufacturer: Addgene #82612
  Vector type: Mammalian Expression
  Selectable markers: Neomycin (select with G418)
Growth in bacteria
  Bacterial resistance: Ampicillin, 100 μg/mL
  Growth temperature: 37°C
  Growth strain: DH5alpha
  Copy number: Unknown
Gene/Insert
  Gene/Insert name: GluN1 (alt name: GriN1/ NMDAR1)
  Species: R. norvegicus (rat)
  Insert size (bp): 3549
  Mutation: A714L
  Entrez Gene: Grin1 (a.k.a. GluN1, NMDAR1, NR1)
  Tag / fusion protein: Phluorin (N terminal on insert)
  Cloning method: Restriction Enzyme; 5′ cloning site NheI (not destroyed); 3′ cloning site BamH1 (not destroyed)
  Sequencing primers: 5′ GluN1 SeqF1 CATGGTGTGGGCTGGTTTCG; 3′ GluN1 SeqR1 TGCAGGTTCTTCCTCCACAC
Terms and licenses: Academic/Nonprofit Terms; Industry Terms: Not Available to Industry
How to cite: pRB144 was a gift from Richard Bergeron (Addgene plasmid # 180175 ; http://n2t.net/addgene:180175 ; RRID:Addgene_180175)
