[The description below was written by a language model from this plasmid's Addgene catalogue record and pLannotate feature annotations shown in this document.]
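Description:
pRB144 is a mammalian expression plasmid built on the pcDNA3.1 backbone (about 9 kb in the sequenced record) that encodes the rat NMDA receptor subunit GluN1 (Grin1, also called NMDAR1/NR1) carrying the A714L point mutation. It is propagated in E. coli through a high-copy ColE1/pUC-type origin with ampicillin selection from the β-lactamase gene. An f1 origin and short residual lac and bom sequences are also annotated as backbone remnants. For selection in mammalian cells, an SV40 early promoter drives the neomycin phosphotransferase gene, followed by an SV40 polyadenylation signal, allowing G418 selection of stable transfectants.

The expression cassette uses the human CMV immediate-early enhancer and promoter, with a T7 promoter just downstream that can serve for in vitro transcription or as a sequencing site. The open reading frame begins with superecliptic pHluorin, a pH-sensitive GFP variant that fluoresces at neutral pH and is largely quenched in acidic compartments. It is fused to the N-terminal side of the Grin1 coding sequence, and transcription terminates at the bovine growth hormone polyadenylation signal. The insert was cloned between NheI and BamHI sites, both retained.

Because the N-terminal region of GluN1 is extracellular, a pHluorin tag of this kind generally lets surface-exposed receptors be distinguished from those in acidic endocytic vesicles. This fits the associated work on glycine-induced NMDA receptor internalization. The record does not state the functional consequence of the A714L substitution. The short HIV-1 LTR, SV40 promoter, ble and lacI fragments in the feature table are most likely partial annotation matches rather than functional elements.
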