Features (pLannotate 1.2.2; 21 found; start..end, strand, type, name):
     89..141     -  misc_feature   bom (fragment): basis of mobility region from pBR322
    296..675     +  enhancer       CMV enhancer: human cytomegalovirus immediate early enhancer
    676..879     +  promoter       CMV promoter: human cytomegalovirus (CMV) immediate early promoter
    875..908     +  LTR            5' LTR (truncated) (fragment): truncated 5' long terminal repeat (LTR) from HIV-1
    924..942     +  promoter       T7 promoter: promoter for bacteriophage T7 RNA polymerase
   1030..1741    +  CDS            superecliptic pHluorin (fragment): pH-sensitive mutant of green fluorescent protein (Ng et al., 2002) excited strongly by blue light at neutral pH but minimally fluorescent at acidic pH
   1739..4498    +  CDS            Grin1: NMDZ1_RAT - Also known as Nmdar1 From Rattus norvegicus (Rat).
   4621..4845    +  polyA_signal   bGH poly(A) signal: bovine growth hormone polyadenylation signal
   4849..4870    +  promoter       SV40 promoter (fragment): SV40 enhancer and early promoter
   4891..5319    +  rep_origin     f1 ori (sequence partly withheld): f1 bacteriophage origin of replication; arrow indicates direction of (+) strand synthesis
   5333..5662    +  promoter       SV40 promoter: SV40 enhancer and early promoter
   5729..6520    +  CDS            neo: KKA2_KLEPN - Also known as kan, nptII. Experimental evidence at protein level: Swiss-Prot protein existence level 1. Resistance to kanamycin, neomycin, paromomycin, ribostamycin, butirosin and gentamicin B. From Klebsiella pneumoniae.
   6544..6702    +  CDS            ble (fragment): BLE_KLEPN - Experimental evidence at protein level: Swiss-Prot protein existence level 1. Binding protein with a strong affinity to the bleomycin family of antibiotics. Binds to CL990; an antimitotic-antibiotic compound. From Klebsiella pneumoniae.
   6697..6818    +  polyA_signal   SV40 poly(A) signal: SV40 polyadenylation signal
   6891..6907    -  protein_bind   lac operator: The lac repressor binds to the lac operator to inhibit transcription in E. coli. This inhibition can be relieved by adding lactose or isopropyl-β-D-thiogalactopyranoside (IPTG). lac repressor encoded by lacI
   6915..6945    -  promoter       lac promoter: promoter for the E. coli lac operon
   6960..6981    -  protein_bind   CAP binding site: CAP binding activates transcription in the presence of cAMP. E. coli catabolite activator protein
   6994..7086    -  CDS            lacI (fragment): lac repressor; lacI; The lac repressor binds to the lac operator to inhibit transcription in E. coli. This inhibition can be relieved by adding lactose or isopropyl-β-D-thiogalactopyranoside (IPTG).
   7269..7857    -  rep_origin     ori: high-copy-number ColE1/pMB1/pBR322/pUC origin of replication
   8028..8888    -  CDS            AmpR: β-lactamase; bla; confers resistance to ampicillin, carbenicillin, and related antibiotics
   8889..30      -  promoter       AmpR promoter (across the origin): bla
>Addgene plasmid #180175 | pRB144 | addgene full sequence | sequence record 356895 | Addgene NGS Result
TTAGAAAAATAAACAAATAGGGGTTCCGCGCACATTTCCCCGAAAAGTGCCACCTGACGTCGACGGATCG
GGAGATCTCCCGATCCCCTATGGTGCACTCTCAGTACAATCTGCTCTGATGCCGCATAGTTAAGCCAGTA
TCTGCTCCCTGCTTGTGTGTTGGAGGTCGCTGAGTAGTGCGCGAGCAAAATTTAAGCTACAACAAGGCAA
GGCTTGACCGACAATTGCATGAAGAATCTGCTTAGGGTTAGGCGTTTTGCGCTGCTTCGCGATGTACGGG
CCAGATATACGCGTTGACATTGATTATTGACTAGTTATTAATAGTAATCAATTACGGGGTCATTAGTTCA
TAGCCCATATATGGAGTTCCGCGTTACATAACTTACGGTAAATGGCCCGCCTGGCTGACCGCCCAACGAC
CCCCGCCCATTGACGTCAATAATGACGTATGTTCCCATAGTAACGCCAATAGGGACTTTCCATTGACGTC
AATGGGTGGAGTATTTACGGTAAACTGCCCACTTGGCAGTACATCAAGTGTATCATATGCCAAGTACGCC
CCCTATTGACGTCAATGACGGTAAATGGCCCGCCTGGCATTATGCCCAGTACATGACCTTATGGGACTTT
CCTACTTGGCAGTACATCTACGTATTAGTCATCGCTATTACCATGGTGATGCGGTTTTGGCAGTACATCA
ATGGGCGTGGATAGCGGTTTGACTCACGGGGATTTCCAAGTCTCCACCCCATTGACGTCAATGGGAGTTT
GTTTTGGCACCAAAATCAACGGGACTTTCCAAAATGTCGTAACAACTCCGCCCCATTGACGCAAATGGGC
GGTAGGCGTGTACGGTGGGAGGTCTATATAAGCAGAGCTCTCTGGCTAACTAGAGAACCCACTGCTTACT
GGCTTATCGAAATTAATACGACTCACTATAGGGAGACCCAAGCTGGCTAGCATGAGCACCATGCACCTGC
TGACATTCGCCCTGCTTTTTTCCTGCTCCTTCGCCCGCGCCGCCACTAGGAGTAAAGGAGAAGAACTTTT
CACTGGAGTTGTCCCAATTCTTGTTGAATTAGATGGTGATGTTAATGGGCACAAATTTTCTGTCAGTGGA
GAGGGTGAAGGTGATGCAACATACGGAAAACTTACCCTTAAATTTATTTGCACTACTGGAAAACTACCTG
TTCCTTGGCCAACACTTGTCACTACTTTAACTTATGGTGTTCAATGCTTTTCAAGATACCCAGATCATAT
GAAACGGCATGACTTTTTCAAGAGTGCCATGCCCGAAGGTTATGTACAGGAAAGAACTATATTTTTCAAA
GATGACGGGAACTACAAGACACGTGCTGAAGTCAAGTTTGAAGGTGATACCCTTGTTAATAGAATCGAGT
TAAAAGGTATTGATTTTAAAGAAGATGGAAACATTCTTGGACACAAATTGGAATACAACTATAACGATCA
CCAGGTGTACATCATGGCAGACAAACAAAAGAATGGAATCAAAGCTAACTTCAAAATTAGACACAACATT
GAAGATGGAGGCGTTCAACTAGCAGACCATTATCAACAAAATACTCCAATTGGCGATGGGCCCGTCCTTT
TACCAGACAACCATTACCTGTTTACAACTTCTACTCTTTCGAAAGATCCCAACGAAAAGAGAGACCACAT
GGTCCTTCTTGAGTTTGTAACAGCTGCTGGGATTACACATGGCATGGATGAACTATACAAAGCTAGTTGC
GACCCCAAGATCGTCAACATCGGCGCGGTGCTGAGCACGCGCAAGCATGAACAGATGTTCCGCGAGGCAG
TAAACCAGGCCAATAAGCGACACGGCTCTTGGAAGATACAGCTCAACGCCACTTCTGTCACCCACAAGCC
CAACGCCATACAGATGGCCCTGTCAGTGTGTGAGGACCTCATCTCTAGCCAGGTCTACGCTATCCTAGTT
AGCCACCCGCCTACTCCCAACGACCACTTCACTCCCACCCCTGTCTCCTACACAGCTGGCTTCTACAGAA
TCCCTGTCCTGGGACTGACTACCCGAATGTCCATCTACTCTGACAAGAGTATCCACCTGAGTTTCCTTCG
CACGGTGCCGCCCTACTCCCACCAGTCCAGCGTCTGGTTTGAGATGATGCGAGTCTACAACTGGAACCAC
ATCATCCTGCTGGTCAGCGACGACCACGAGGGACGGGCAGCGCAGAAGCGCTTGGAGACGTTGCTGGAGG
AACGGGAGTCCAAGGCAGAGAAGGTGCTGCAGTTTGACCCAGGAACCAAGAATGTGACGGCTCTGCTGAT
GGAGGCCCGGGAACTGGAGGCCCGGGTCATCATCCTTTCTGCAAGCGAGGACGACGCTGCCACAGTGTAC
CGCGCAGCCGCAATGCTGAACATGACGGGCTCTGGGTACGTGTGGCTGGTCGGGGAACGCGAGATCTCTG
GGAACGCCCTGCGCTACGCTCCTGATGGCATCATCGGACTTCAGCTCATCAATGGCAAGAATGAGTCAGC
CCACATCAGTGACGCCGTGGGCGTGGTGGCACAGGCAGTTCACGAACTCCTAGAGAAGGAGAATATCACT
GACCCACCGCGGGGTTGCGTGGGCAACACCAACATCTGGAAGACAGGACCATTGTTCAAGAGGGTGCTGA
TGTCTTCTAAGTATGCGGACGGAGTGACTGGCCGTGTGGAATTCAATGAGGATGGGGACCGCAAATTCGC
TAATTACAGCATCATGAACCTGCAGAACCGCAAGCTGGTGCAAGTGGGCATCTACAATGGTACCCATGTC
ATCCCAAATGACAGGAAGATCATCTGGCCAGGAGGAGAGACAGAGAAACCTCGAGGATACCAGATGTCCA
CCAGACTAAAGATAGTGACAATCCACCAAGAGCCCTTCGTGTACGTCAAGCCCACAATGAGTGATGGGAC
ATGCAAAGAGGAGTTCACAGTCAATGGTGACCCAGTGAAGAAGGTGATCTGTACGGGGCCTAATGACACG
TCCCCAGGCAGCCCACGCCACACAGTGCCCCAGTGCTGCTATGGCTTCTGCATAGACCTGCTCATCAAGC
TGGCGCGGACCATGAATTTTACCTATGAGGTGCACCTGGTGGCAGATGGCAAGTTTGGCACACAGGAGCG
GGTAAACAACAGCAACAAAAAGGAGTGGAACGGAATGATGGGCGAGCTACTCAGTGGCCAAGCGGACATG
ATTGTGGCACCACTGACCATCAACAATGAGCGTGCGCAGTACATAGAGTTCTCCAAGCCCTTCAAGTACC
AGGGCCTGACCATTTTGGTCAAGAAGGAGATTCCCAGGAGCACACTGGACTCATTTATGCAGCCTTTTCA
GAGCACACTGTGGTTGCTAGTAGGACTGTCAGTTCATGTGGTGGCTGTGATGCTGTACCTGCTGGACCGC
TTCAGTCCCTTTGGCCGATTCAAGGTGAACAGTGAGGAGGAGGAGGAAGATGCACTGACCCTGTCCTCTG
CCATGTGGTTTTCCTGGGGCGTCCTGCTCAACTCCGGCATTGGGGAAGGTGCCCCCCGGAGTTTCTCTGC
ACGTATCCTAGGCATGGTGTGGGCTGGTTTCGCCATGATCATAGTGGCTTCCTACACTGCCAACTTGGCA
GCTTTCCTGGTGCTGGATCGGCCTGAGGAGCGCATCACGGGCATCAATGACCCCAGGCTCAGAAACCCCT
CAGACAAGTTCATCTACGCAACTGTAAAGCAGAGCTCCGTGGACATCTACTTCCGGAGGCAGGTGGAGTT
GAGTACCATGTACCGGCACATGGAAAAACACAATTACGAGAGCCTGGCTGAGGCCATCCAGGCTGTGCGG
GACAACAAGCTGCACGCCTTTATCTGGGACTCGGCCGTGCTGGAGTTTGAGGCTTCACAGAAGTGCGATC
TGGTGACCACGGGTGAGCTGTTCTTCCGCTCAGGCTTTGGCATCGGCATGCGCAAGGACAGCCCCTGGAA
GCAGAACGTTTCCCTGTCCATACTCAAGTCCCATGAGAATGGCTTCATGGAAGATCTGGATAAGACATGG
GTTCGGTATCAGGAATGCGACTCCCGCAGCAATGCTCCTGCAACCCTCACTTTTGAGAACATGGCAGGGG
TCTTCATGCTGGTGGCTGGAGGCATCGTAGCTGGGATTTTCCTCATTTTCATTGAGATCGCCTACAAGCG
ACACAAGGATGCCCGTAGGAAGCAGATGCAGCTGGCTTTTGCAGCCGTGAACGTGTGGAGGAAGAACCTG
CAGGATAGAAAGAGTGGTAGAGCAGAGCCCGACCCTAAAAAGAAAGCCACATTTAGGGCTATCACCTCCA
CCCTGGCCTCCAGCTTCAAGAGACGTAGGTCCTCCAAAGACACGAGCACCGGGGGTGGACGCGGCGCTTT
GCAAAACCAAAAAGACACAGTGCTGCCGCGACGCGCTATTGAGAGGGAGGAGGGCCAGCTGCAGCTGTGT
TCCCGTCATAGGGAGAGCTGAGATATCTAATCACGAATTCTGGATCCACTAGTCCAGTGTGGTGGAATTC
TGCAGATATCCAGCACAGTGGCGGCCGCTCGAGTCTAGAGGGCCCGTTTAAACCCGCTGATCAGCCTCGA
CTGTGCCTTCTAGTTGCCAGCCATCTGTTGTTTGCCCCTCCCCCGTGCCTTCCTTGACCCTGGAAGGTGC
CACTCCCACTGTCCTTTCCTAATAAAATGAGGAAATTGCATCGCATTGTCTGAGTAGGTGTCATTCTATT
CTGGGGGGTGGGGTGGGGCAGGACAGCAAGGGGGAGGATTGGGAAGACAATAGCAGGCATGCTGGGGATG
CGGTGGGCTCTATGGCTTCTGAGGCGGAAAGAACCAGCTGGGGCTCTAGGGGGTATCCCC
[124 nt withheld, positions 4891-5014]
C
[91 nt withheld, positions 5016-5106]
A
[49 nt withheld, positions 5108-5156]
CCTTTGACGTTGGAGTCCACGTTCTTT
[37 nt withheld, positions 5184-5220]
ACCCTATCTCGGTCTATTCTTTTGATTTATAAGGGATTTTGCCGATTTCGGCCTATTGGTTAAAAAATGA
GCTGATTTAACAAAAATTTAACGCGAATTAATTCTGTGGAATGTGTGTCAGTTAGGGTGTGGAAAGTCCC
CAGGCTCCCCAGCAGGCAGAAGTATGCAAAGCATGCATCTCAATTAGTCAGCAACCAGGTGTGGAAAGTC
CCCAGGCTCCCCAGCAGGCAGAAGTATGCAAAGCATGCATCTCAATTAGTCAGCAACCATAGTCCCGCCC
CTAACTCCGCCCATCCCGCCCCTAACTCCGCCCAGTTCCGCCCATTCTCCGCCCCATGGCTGACTAATTT
TTTTTATTTATGCAGAGGCCGAGGCCGCCTCTGCCTCTGAGCTATTCCAGAAGTAGTGAGGAGGCTTTTT
TGGAGGCCTAGGCTTTTGCAAAAAGCTCCCGGGAGCTTATATATCCATTTTCGGATCTGATCAAGAGACA
GGATGAGGATCGTTTCGCATGATTGAACAAGATGGATTGCACGCAGGTTCTCCGGCCGCTTGGGTGGAGA
GGCTATTCGGCTATGACTGGGCACAACAGACAATCGGCTGCTCTGATGCCGCCGTGTTCCGGCTGTCAGC
GCAGGGGCGCCCGGTTCTTTTTGTCAAGACCGACCTGTCCGGTGCCCTGAATGAACTGCAGGACGAGGCA
GCGCGGCTATCGTGGCTGGCCACGACGGGCGTTCCTTGCGCAGCTGTGCTCGACGTTGTCACTGAAGCGG
GAAGGGACTGGCTGCTATTGGGCGAAGTGCCGGGGCAGGATCTCCTGTCATCTCACCTTGCTCCTGCCGA
GAAAGTATCCATCATGGCTGATGCAATGCGGCGGCTGCATACGCTTGATCCGGCTACCTGCCCATTCGAC
CACCAAGCGAAACATCGCATCGAGCGAGCACGTACTCGGATGGAAGCCGGTCTTGTCGATCAGGATGATC
TGGACGAAGAGCATCAGGGGCTCGCGCCAGCCGAACTGTTCGCCAGGCTCAAGGCGCGCATGCCCGACGG
CGAGGATCTCGTCGTGACCCATGGCGATGCCTGCTTGCCGAATATCATGGTGGAAAATGGCCGCTTTTCT
GGATTCATCGACTGTGGCCGGCTGGGTGTGGCGGACCGCTATCAGGACATAGCGTTGGCTACCCGTGATA
TTGCTGAAGAGCTTGGCGGCGAATGGGCTGACCGCTTCCTCGTGCTTTACGGTATCGCCGCTCCCGATTC
GCAGCGCATCGCCTTCTATCGCCTTCTTGACGAGTTCTTCTGAGCGGGACTCTGGGGTTCGAAATGACCG
ACCAAGCGACGCCCAACCTGCCATCACGAGATTTCGATTCCACCGCCGCCTTCTATGAAAGGTTGGGCTT
CGGAATCGTTTTCCGGGACGCCGGCTGGATGATCCTCCAGCGCGGGGATCTCATGCTGGAGTTCTTCGCC
CACCCCAACTTGTTTATTGCAGCTTATAATGGTTACAAATAAAGCAATAGCATCACAAATTTCACAAATA
AAGCATTTTTTTCACTGCATTCTAGTTGTGGTTTGTCCAAACTCATCAATGTATCTTATCATGTCTGTAT
ACCGTCGACCTCTAGCTAGAGCTTGGCGTAATCATGGTCATAGCTGTTTCCTGTGTGAAATTGTTATCCG
CTCACAATTCCACACAACATACGAGCCGGAAGCATAAAGTGTAAAGCCTGGGGTGCCTAATGAGTGAGCT
AACTCACATTAATTGCGTTGCGCTCACTGCCCGCTTTCCAGTCGGGAAACCTGTCGTGCCAGCTGCATTA
ATGAATCGGCCAACGCGCGGGGAGAGGCGGTTTGCGTATTGGGCGCTCTTCCGCTTCCTCGCTCACTGAC
TCGCTGCGCTCGGTCGTTCGGCTGCGGCGAGCGGTATCAGCTCACTCAAAGGCGGTAATACGGTTATCCA
CAGAATCAGGGGATAACGCAGGAAAGAACATGTGAGCAAAAGGCCAGCAAAAGGCCAGGAACCGTAAAAA
GGCCGCGTTGCTGGCGTTTTTCCATAGGCTCCGCCCCCCTGACGAGCATCACAAAAATCGACGCTCAAGT
CAGAGGTGGCGAAACCCGACAGGACTATAAAGATACCAGGCGTTTCCCCCTGGAAGCTCCCTCGTGCGCT
CTCCTGTTCCGACCCTGCCGCTTACCGGATACCTGTCCGCCTTTCTCCCTTCGGGAAGCGTGGCGCTTTC
TCATAGCTCACGCTGTAGGTATCTCAGTTCGGTGTAGGTCGTTCGCTCCAAGCTGGGCTGTGTGCACGAA
CCCCCCGTTCAGCCCGACCGCTGCGCCTTATCCGGTAACTATCGTCTTGAGTCCAACCCGGTAAGACACG
ACTTATCGCCACTGGCAGCAGCCACTGGTAACAGGATTAGCAGAGCGAGGTATGTAGGCGGTGCTACAGA
GTTCTTGAAGTGGTGGCCTAACTACGGCTACACTAGAAGAACAGTATTTGGTATCTGCGCTCTGCTGAAG
CCAGTTACCTTCGGAAAAAGAGTTGGTAGCTCTTGATCCGGCAAACAAACCACCGCTGGTAGCGGTGGTT
TTTTTGTTTGCAAGCAGCAGATTACGCGCAGAAAAAAAGGATCTCAAGAAGATCCTTTGATCTTTTCTAC
GGGGTCTGACGCTCAGTGGAACGAAAACTCACGTTAAGGGATTTTGGTCATGAGATTATCAAAAAGGATC
TTCACCTAGATCCTTTTAAATTAAAAATGAAGTTTTAAATCAATCTAAAGTATATATGAGTAAACTTGGT
CTGACAGTTACCAATGCTTAATCAGTGAGGCACCTATCTCAGCGATCTGTCTATTTCGTTCATCCATAGT
TGCCTGACTCCCCGTCGTGTAGATAACTACGATACGGGAGGGCTTACCATCTGGCCCCAGTGCTGCAATG
ATACCGCGAGACCCACGCTCACCGGCTCCAGATTTATCAGCAATAAACCAGCCAGCCGGAAGGGCCGAGC
GCAGAAGTGGTCCTGCAACTTTATCCGCCTCCATCCAGTCTATTAATTGTTGCCGGGAAGCTAGAGTAAG
TAGTTCGCCAGTTAATAGTTTGCGCAACGTTGTTGCCATTGCTACAGGCATCGTGGTGTCACGCTCGTCG
TTTGGTATGGCTTCATTCAGCTCCGGTTCCCAACGATCAAGGCGAGTTACATGATCCCCCATGTTGTGCA
AAAAAGCGGTTAGCTCCTTCGGTCCTCCGATCGTTGTCAGAAGTAAGTTGGCCGCAGTGTTATCACTCAT
GGTTATGGCAGCACTGCATAATTCTCTTACTGTCATGCCATCCGTAAGATGCTTTTCTGTGACTGGTGAG
TACTCAACCAAGTCATTCTGAGAATAGTGTATGCGGCGACCGAGTTGCTCTTGCCCGGCGTCAATACGGG
ATAATACCGCGCCACATAGCAGAACTTTAAAAGTGCTCATCATTGGAAAACGTTCTTCGGGGCGAAAACT
CTCAAGGATCTTACCGCTGTTGAGATCCAGTTCGATGTAACCCACTCGTGCACCCAACTGATCTTCAGCA
TCTTTTACTTTCACCAGCGTTTCTGGGTGAGCAAAAACAGGAAGGCAAAATGCCGCAAAAAAGGGAATAA
GGGCGACACGGAAATGTTGAATACTCATACTCTTCCTTTTTCAATATTATTGAAGCATTTATCAGGGTTA
TTGTCTCATGAGCGGATACATATTTGAATGTAT
